Addgene plasmid #190858: pcDNA3.1-OGT_opt
Purpose: For mammalian expression of wild-type full-length human ncOGT. The ncOGT is not epitope-tagged, but is codon-optimized for human cells.
Depositing lab: Gerald Hart. Depositing organization: University of Georgia. Publication: Dual-specificity RNA aptamers enable manipulation of target-specific O-GlcNAcylation and unveil functions of O-GlcNAc on beta-catenin. Zhu Y, Hart GW. Cell. 2022 Dec 30:S0092-8674(22)01529-X. doi: 10.1016/j.cell.2022.12.016. PubMed 36626902.
Backbone
  Vector backbone: pcDNA3.1
  Total vector size (bp): 8554
  Vector type: Mammalian Expression
  Selectable markers: Neomycin (select with G418)
Growth in bacteria
  Bacterial resistance: Ampicillin, 100 μg/mL
  Growth temperature: 37°C
  Growth strain: DH5alpha
  Copy number: High Copy
Gene/Insert
  Gene/Insert name: O-GlcNAc Transferase
  Species: H. sapiens (human)
  Insert size (bp): 3144
  Mutation: Codon optimized for expression in human cells.
  Entrez Gene: OGT (a.k.a. HINCUT-1, HRNT1, MRX106, O-GLCNAC, OGT1, XLID106)
  Promoter: CMV
  Cloning method: Gibson Cloning
  Sequencing primers: 5′ CMV-F, T7; 3′ BGH-rev
Terms and licenses: Academic/Nonprofit Terms; Industry Terms
How to cite: pcDNA3.1-OGT_opt was a gift from Gerald Hart (Addgene plasmid # 190858 ; http://n2t.net/addgene:190858 ; RRID:Addgene_190858)
