[The description below was written by a language model from this plasmid's Addgene catalogue record and pLannotate feature annotations shown in this document.]
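Description:
pcDNA3.1-OGT_opt is a mammalian expression plasmid of about 8.6 kb, built on the pcDNA3.1 backbone, that drives production of wild-type, full-length human O-GlcNAc transferase in its nucleocytoplasmic form (ncOGT). The roughly 3.1 kb OGT open reading frame was codon-optimized for human cells and inserted by Gibson assembly; it carries no epitope tag, so the expressed protein has native termini. Transcription is controlled by the human cytomegalovirus immediate-early enhancer and promoter and is terminated by the bovine growth hormone polyadenylation signal. A T7 promoter lies between the CMV promoter and the coding sequence, which would allow in vitro transcription and also serves as a sequencing primer site.

In E. coli the plasmid is maintained at high copy through a ColE1/pUC-type origin and selected with ampicillin via the β-lactamase gene. An f1 origin is also present, permitting single-stranded DNA production. For mammalian cells, a separate cassette places the neomycin phosphotransferase gene under the SV40 enhancer/early promoter with an SV40 polyadenylation signal, enabling G418 selection of stable transfectants. The automated annotation also flags several short fragments (a truncated HIV-1 LTR segment, a ble fragment, a lacI fragment with lac promoter/operator elements, and a bom fragment); these appear to be partial matches or backbone remnants rather than functional parts of the design.

The construct is intended for transient or stable overexpression of untagged OGT in mammalian cells. It was deposited in connection with work on target-specific manipulation of protein O-GlcNAcylation.
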