Features (pLannotate 1.2.2; 20 found; start..end, strand, type, name):
      1..380     +  enhancer       CMV enhancer: human cytomegalovirus immediate early enhancer
    381..584     +  promoter       CMV promoter: human cytomegalovirus (CMV) immediate early promoter
    580..613     +  LTR            5' LTR (truncated) (fragment): truncated 5' long terminal repeat (LTR) from HIV-1
    629..647     +  promoter       T7 promoter: promoter for bacteriophage T7 RNA polymerase
    736..3873    +  CDS            OGT: OGT1_HUMAN - Experimental evidence at protein level: Swiss-Prot protein existence level 1. [Isoform 2]: the mitochondrial isoform (mOGT) is cytotoxic and triggers apoptosis in several cell types including INS1, an insulinoma cell line. From Homo sapiens (Human).
   3917..4141    +  polyA_signal   bGH poly(A) signal: bovine growth hormone polyadenylation signal
   4145..4166    +  promoter       SV40 promoter (fragment): SV40 enhancer and early promoter
   4187..4615    +  rep_origin     f1 ori (sequence partly withheld): f1 bacteriophage origin of replication; arrow indicates direction of (+) strand synthesis
   4629..4958    +  promoter       SV40 promoter: SV40 enhancer and early promoter
   5025..5816    +  CDS            neo: KKA2_KLEPN - Also known as kan, nptII. Experimental evidence at protein level: Swiss-Prot protein existence level 1. Resistance to kanamycin, neomycin, paromomycin, ribostamycin, butirosin and gentamicin B. From Klebsiella pneumoniae.
   5840..5998    +  CDS            ble (fragment): BLE_KLEPN - Experimental evidence at protein level: Swiss-Prot protein existence level 1. Binding protein with a strong affinity to the bleomycin family of antibiotics. Binds to CL990; an antimitotic-antibiotic compound. From Klebsiella pneumoniae.
   5993..6114    +  polyA_signal   SV40 poly(A) signal: SV40 polyadenylation signal
   6187..6203    -  protein_bind   lac operator: The lac repressor binds to the lac operator to inhibit transcription in E. coli. This inhibition can be relieved by adding lactose or isopropyl-β-D-thiogalactopyranoside (IPTG). lac repressor encoded by lacI
   6211..6241    -  promoter       lac promoter: promoter for the E. coli lac operon
   6256..6277    -  protein_bind   CAP binding site: CAP binding activates transcription in the presence of cAMP. E. coli catabolite activator protein
   6290..6382    -  CDS            lacI (fragment): lac repressor; lacI; The lac repressor binds to the lac operator to inhibit transcription in E. coli. This inhibition can be relieved by adding lactose or isopropyl-β-D-thiogalactopyranoside (IPTG).
   6565..7153    -  rep_origin     ori: high-copy-number ColE1/pMB1/pBR322/pUC origin of replication
   7324..8184    -  CDS            AmpR: β-lactamase; bla; confers resistance to ampicillin, carbenicillin, and related antibiotics
   8185..8289    -  promoter       AmpR promoter: bla
   8348..8400    -  misc_feature   bom (fragment): basis of mobility region from pBR322
>Addgene plasmid #190858 | pcDNA3.1-OGT_opt | addgene full sequence | sequence record 379243 | Addgene NGS Result
GACATTGATTATTGACTAGTTATTAATAGTAATCAATTACGGGGTCATTAGTTCATAGCCCATATATGGA
GTTCCGCGTTACATAACTTACGGTAAATGGCCCGCCTGGCTGACCGCCCAACGACCCCCGCCCATTGACG
TCAATAATGACGTATGTTCCCATAGTAACGCCAATAGGGACTTTCCATTGACGTCAATGGGTGGAGTATT
TACGGTAAACTGCCCACTTGGCAGTACATCAAGTGTATCATATGCCAAGTACGCCCCCTATTGACGTCAA
TGACGGTAAATGGCCCGCCTGGCATTATGCCCAGTACATGACCTTATGGGACTTTCCTACTTGGCAGTAC
ATCTACGTATTAGTCATCGCTATTACCATGGTGATGCGGTTTTGGCAGTACATCAATGGGCGTGGATAGC
GGTTTGACTCACGGGGATTTCCAAGTCTCCACCCCATTGACGTCAATGGGAGTTTGTTTTGGCACCAAAA
TCAACGGGACTTTCCAAAATGTCGTAACAACTCCGCCCCATTGACGCAAATGGGCGGTAGGCGTGTACGG
TGGGAGGTCTATATAAGCAGAGCTCTCTGGCTAACTAGAGAACCCACTGCTTACTGGCTTATCGAAATTA
ATACGACTCACTATAGGGAGACCCAAGCTGGCTAGCGTTTAAACTTAAGCTTGGTACCGAGCTCGGATCC
ACTAGTCCAGTGTGGTGGAATTCGTTAACAGATCTATGGCCAGCTCTGTGGGCAATGTGGCCGATTCTAC
AGAGCCTACCAAGCGGATGCTGAGCTTTCAGGGACTGGCCGAACTGGCCCACAGGGAATATCAGGCCGGC
GATTTTGAGGCCGCCGAGAGACACTGTATGCAGCTGTGGCGGCAAGAGCCCGATAATACTGGCGTTCTGC
TGCTGCTGTCCAGCATCCACTTCCAGTGCAGACGGCTGGATAGAAGCGCCCACTTTAGCACCCTGGCTAT
CAAGCAGAACCCTCTGCTGGCCGAGGCCTACAGCAACCTGGGCAACGTGTACAAAGAGCGGGGCCAGCTG
CAAGAGGCCATCGAGCATTATAGACACGCCCTGAGACTGAAGCCCGACTTCATCGACGGCTACATCAATC
TGGCCGCTGCTCTGGTTGCCGCTGGCGATATGGAAGGTGCTGTGCAGGCCTATGTGTCTGCCCTGCAGTA
CAACCCCGACCTGTATTGCGTCAGAAGCGATCTGGGCAACCTGCTGAAAGCCCTGGGCAGACTGGAAGAG
GCCAAGGCCTGTTACCTGAAGGCCATTGAGACACAGCCCAACTTCGCCGTGGCCTGGTCTAATCTGGGCT
GCGTGTTCAATGCTCAGGGCGAGATCTGGCTGGCCATCCACCACTTTGAGAAGGCCGTGACTCTGGACCC
CAACTTCCTGGATGCCTATATCAACCTGGGGAATGTGCTGAAAGAGGCCCGGATCTTCGATAGAGCCGTG
GCCGCTTATCTGCGGGCCCTGTCTCTGTCTCCTAATCACGCTGTGGTGCACGGCAACCTGGCCTGCGTGT
ACTATGAGCAGGGCCTGATCGACCTGGCCATCGACACATACAGACGGGCCATCGAACTGCAGCCTCACTT
CCCTGACGCCTACTGCAATCTGGCTAACGCCCTGAAAGAAAAGGGCAGCGTGGCCGAAGCCGAGGACTGT
TACAATACTGCCCTGCGGCTGTGCCCCACACACGCCGATTCTCTGAACAACCTGGCTAACATCAAGCGCG
AGCAGGGCAACATCGAAGAAGCCGTGCGGCTGTACAGAAAGGCCCTGGAAGTGTTCCCCGAGTTTGCCGC
CGCTCATTCTAACCTGGCAAGCGTGCTGCAACAGCAGGGAAAACTCCAAGAGGCCCTGATGCACTACAAA
GAAGCCATCCGGATCAGCCCCACCTTCGCCGATGCCTACTCCAATATGGGCAATACCCTCAAAGAAATGC
AGGACGTGCAGGGCGCTCTGCAGTGTTACACAAGGGCCATCCAGATCAATCCTGCCTTCGCTGACGCCCA
CAGTAACCTGGCCAGCATTCACAAGGACTCCGGCAACATCCCAGAGGCCATTGCCAGCTACAGAACAGCC
CTGAAGCTGAAACCTGACTTCCCCGATGCTTACTGTAATCTCGCCCACTGCCTGCAGATCGTGTGCGACT
GGACCGACTACGACGAGCGGATGAAGAAACTGGTGTCCATCGTGGCCGACCAGCTGGAAAAGAACAGACT
GCCTAGCGTGCACCCTCACCACTCCATGCTGTACCCTCTGAGCCACGGCTTCAGAAAGGCTATCGCCGAG
AGGCACGGCAATCTGTGTCTGGACAAGATCAACGTGCTGCACAAGCCTCCATACGAGCACCCCAAGGATC
TGAAGCTGTCCGACGGCAGACTGAGAGTGGGCTACGTGTCCAGCGACTTCGGCAATCACCCTACCAGCCA
CCTGATGCAGAGCATCCCCGGCATGCACAACCCTGACAAGTTCGAGGTGTTCTGCTACGCTCTGAGCCCC
GACGACGGCACCAACTTCAGAGTGAAAGTGATGGCTGAGGCCAACCACTTTATCGACCTGTCTCAGATCC
CCTGCAACGGCAAAGCCGCCGACAGAATCCACCAGGACGGAATCCACATCCTGGTCAACATGAACGGCTA
CACCAAGGGCGCCAGAAACGAGCTGTTTGCCCTCAGACCTGCTCCAATCCAGGCCATGTGGCTGGGCTAT
CCTGGAACAAGCGGAGCCCTGTTCATGGACTACATCATCACCGACCAAGAGACAAGCCCTGCCGAGGTGG
CCGAGCAGTATTCTGAGAAGCTGGCCTACATGCCTCACACCTTTTTCATCGGCGACCACGCCAACATGTT
CCCTCACCTGAAGAAAAAAGCCGTGATCGACTTCAAGAGCAACGGCCACATCTACGACAACCGGATCGTG
CTGAACGGAATCGACCTGAAAGCCTTCCTGGACAGCCTGCCTGATGTGAAGATCGTGAAGATGAAGTGCC
CCGATGGCGGCGACAATGCCGACTCTTCTAACACTGCCCTGAACATGCCTGTGATCCCCATGAACACAAT
CGCCGAGGCCGTGATTGAGATGATCAACCGGGGCCAGATCCAGATTACCATCAACGGCTTCTCCATCTCC
AACGGCCTGGCCACCACACAGATCAACAACAAGGCCGCCACCGGCGAGGAAGTGCCCAGAACAATCATCG
TGACCACCAGAAGCCAGTACGGCCTGCCAGAGGATGCCATCGTGTACTGCAACTTCAACCAGCTGTACAA
GATCGACCCCAGCACTCTGCAGATGTGGGCCAACATCCTGAAGCGGGTGCCCAATTCTGTGCTGTGGCTG
CTGAGATTTCCTGCCGTGGGCGAGCCCAACATCCAGCAGTATGCCCAGAATATGGGCCTGCCTCAGAACC
GGATCATCTTCAGCCCCGTGGCTCCCAAAGAGGAACACGTTCGAAGAGGACAGCTGGCCGACGTGTGCCT
GGATACCCCTCTGTGTAATGGCCACACCACCGGCATGGATGTTCTGTGGGCTGGCACCCCTATGGTCACC
ATGCCTGGCGAAACACTGGCCTCTAGAGTGGCTGCCAGCCAGCTGACATGTCTGGGCTGTCTGGAACTGA
TCGCCAAGAACCGGCAAGAGTACGAGGATATCGCCGTGAAGCTGGGCACCGACCTGGAATATCTGAAGAA
AGTGCGGGGCAAAGTGTGGAAGCAGCGGATCAGCAGCCCTCTGTTCAACACCAAGCAGTATACCATGGAA
CTGGAACGGCTGTACCTGCAAATGTGGGAGCACTACGCCGCTGGCAACAAGCCCGACCACATGATCAAGC
CCGTGGAAGTGACAGAGAGCGCCTGATAGTCTAGAGGGCCCGTTTAAACCCGCTGATCAGCCTCGACTGT
GCCTTCTAGTTGCCAGCCATCTGTTGTTTGCCCCTCCCCCGTGCCTTCCTTGACCCTGGAAGGTGCCACT
CCCACTGTCCTTTCCTAATAAAATGAGGAAATTGCATCGCATTGTCTGAGTAGGTGTCATTCTATTCTGG
GGGGTGGGGTGGGGCAGGACAGCAAGGGGGAGGATTGGGAAGACAATAGCAGGCATGCTGGGGATGCGGT
GGGCTCTATGGCTTCTGAGGCGGAAAGAACCAGCTGGGGCTCTAGGGGGTATCCCC
[124 nt withheld, positions 4187-4310]
C
[91 nt withheld, positions 4312-4402]
A
[49 nt withheld, positions 4404-4452]
CCTTTGACGTTGGAGTCCACGTTCTTT
[37 nt withheld, positions 4480-4516]
ACCCTATCTCGGTCTATTCTTTTGATTTATAAGGGATTTTGCCGATTTCGGCCTATTGGTTAAAAAATGA
GCTGATTTAACAAAAATTTAACGCGAATTAATTCTGTGGAATGTGTGTCAGTTAGGGTGTGGAAAGTCCC
CAGGCTCCCCAGCAGGCAGAAGTATGCAAAGCATGCATCTCAATTAGTCAGCAACCAGGTGTGGAAAGTC
CCCAGGCTCCCCAGCAGGCAGAAGTATGCAAAGCATGCATCTCAATTAGTCAGCAACCATAGTCCCGCCC
CTAACTCCGCCCATCCCGCCCCTAACTCCGCCCAGTTCCGCCCATTCTCCGCCCCATGGCTGACTAATTT
TTTTTATTTATGCAGAGGCCGAGGCCGCCTCTGCCTCTGAGCTATTCCAGAAGTAGTGAGGAGGCTTTTT
TGGAGGCCTAGGCTTTTGCAAAAAGCTCCCGGGAGCTTATATATCCATTTTCGGATCTGATCAAGAGACA
GGATGAGGATCGTTTCGCATGATTGAACAAGATGGATTGCACGCAGGTTCTCCGGCCGCTTGGGTGGAGA
GGCTATTCGGCTATGACTGGGCACAACAGACAATCGGCTGCTCTGATGCCGCCGTGTTCCGGCTGTCAGC
GCAGGGGCGCCCGGTTCTTTTTGTCAAGACCGACCTGTCCGGTGCCCTGAATGAACTGCAGGACGAGGCA
GCGCGGCTATCGTGGCTGGCCACGACGGGCGTTCCTTGCGCAGCTGTGCTCGACGTTGTCACTGAAGCGG
GAAGGGACTGGCTGCTATTGGGCGAAGTGCCGGGGCAGGATCTCCTGTCATCTCACCTTGCTCCTGCCGA
GAAAGTATCCATCATGGCTGATGCAATGCGGCGGCTGCATACGCTTGATCCGGCTACCTGCCCATTCGAC
CACCAAGCGAAACATCGCATCGAGCGAGCACGTACTCGGATGGAAGCCGGTCTTGTCGATCAGGATGATC
TGGACGAAGAGCATCAGGGGCTCGCGCCAGCCGAACTGTTCGCCAGGCTCAAGGCGCGCATGCCCGACGG
CGAGGATCTCGTCGTGACCCATGGCGATGCCTGCTTGCCGAATATCATGGTGGAAAATGGCCGCTTTTCT
GGATTCATCGACTGTGGCCGGCTGGGTGTGGCGGACCGCTATCAGGACATAGCGTTGGCTACCCGTGATA
TTGCTGAAGAGCTTGGCGGCGAATGGGCTGACCGCTTCCTCGTGCTTTACGGTATCGCCGCTCCCGATTC
GCAGCGCATCGCCTTCTATCGCCTTCTTGACGAGTTCTTCTGAGCGGGACTCTGGGGTTCGAAATGACCG
ACCAAGCGACGCCCAACCTGCCATCACGAGATTTCGATTCCACCGCCGCCTTCTATGAAAGGTTGGGCTT
CGGAATCGTTTTCCGGGACGCCGGCTGGATGATCCTCCAGCGCGGGGATCTCATGCTGGAGTTCTTCGCC
CACCCCAACTTGTTTATTGCAGCTTATAATGGTTACAAATAAAGCAATAGCATCACAAATTTCACAAATA
AAGCATTTTTTTCACTGCATTCTAGTTGTGGTTTGTCCAAACTCATCAATGTATCTTATCATGTCTGTAT
ACCGTCGACCTCTAGCTAGAGCTTGGCGTAATCATGGTCATAGCTGTTTCCTGTGTGAAATTGTTATCCG
CTCACAATTCCACACAACATACGAGCCGGAAGCATAAAGTGTAAAGCCTGGGGTGCCTAATGAGTGAGCT
AACTCACATTAATTGCGTTGCGCTCACTGCCCGCTTTCCAGTCGGGAAACCTGTCGTGCCAGCTGCATTA
ATGAATCGGCCAACGCGCGGGGAGAGGCGGTTTGCGTATTGGGCGCTCTTCCGCTTCCTCGCTCACTGAC
TCGCTGCGCTCGGTCGTTCGGCTGCGGCGAGCGGTATCAGCTCACTCAAAGGCGGTAATACGGTTATCCA
CAGAATCAGGGGATAACGCAGGAAAGAACATGTGAGCAAAAGGCCAGCAAAAGGCCAGGAACCGTAAAAA
GGCCGCGTTGCTGGCGTTTTTCCATAGGCTCCGCCCCCCTGACGAGCATCACAAAAATCGACGCTCAAGT
CAGAGGTGGCGAAACCCGACAGGACTATAAAGATACCAGGCGTTTCCCCCTGGAAGCTCCCTCGTGCGCT
CTCCTGTTCCGACCCTGCCGCTTACCGGATACCTGTCCGCCTTTCTCCCTTCGGGAAGCGTGGCGCTTTC
TCATAGCTCACGCTGTAGGTATCTCAGTTCGGTGTAGGTCGTTCGCTCCAAGCTGGGCTGTGTGCACGAA
CCCCCCGTTCAGCCCGACCGCTGCGCCTTATCCGGTAACTATCGTCTTGAGTCCAACCCGGTAAGACACG
ACTTATCGCCACTGGCAGCAGCCACTGGTAACAGGATTAGCAGAGCGAGGTATGTAGGCGGTGCTACAGA
GTTCTTGAAGTGGTGGCCTAACTACGGCTACACTAGAAGAACAGTATTTGGTATCTGCGCTCTGCTGAAG
CCAGTTACCTTCGGAAAAAGAGTTGGTAGCTCTTGATCCGGCAAACAAACCACCGCTGGTAGCGGTGGTT
TTTTTGTTTGCAAGCAGCAGATTACGCGCAGAAAAAAAGGATCTCAAGAAGATCCTTTGATCTTTTCTAC
GGGGTCTGACGCTCAGTGGAACGAAAACTCACGTTAAGGGATTTTGGTCATGAGATTATCAAAAAGGATC
TTCACCTAGATCCTTTTAAATTAAAAATGAAGTTTTAAATCAATCTAAAGTATATATGAGTAAACTTGGT
CTGACAGTTACCAATGCTTAATCAGTGAGGCACCTATCTCAGCGATCTGTCTATTTCGTTCATCCATAGT
TGCCTGACTCCCCGTCGTGTAGATAACTACGATACGGGAGGGCTTACCATCTGGCCCCAGTGCTGCAATG
ATACCGCGAGACCCACGCTCACCGGCTCCAGATTTATCAGCAATAAACCAGCCAGCCGGAAGGGCCGAGC
GCAGAAGTGGTCCTGCAACTTTATCCGCCTCCATCCAGTCTATTAATTGTTGCCGGGAAGCTAGAGTAAG
TAGTTCGCCAGTTAATAGTTTGCGCAACGTTGTTGCCATTGCTACAGGCATCGTGGTGTCACGCTCGTCG
TTTGGTATGGCTTCATTCAGCTCCGGTTCCCAACGATCAAGGCGAGTTACATGATCCCCCATGTTGTGCA
AAAAAGCGGTTAGCTCCTTCGGTCCTCCGATCGTTGTCAGAAGTAAGTTGGCCGCAGTGTTATCACTCAT
GGTTATGGCAGCACTGCATAATTCTCTTACTGTCATGCCATCCGTAAGATGCTTTTCTGTGACTGGTGAG
TACTCAACCAAGTCATTCTGAGAATAGTGTATGCGGCGACCGAGTTGCTCTTGCCCGGCGTCAATACGGG
ATAATACCGCGCCACATAGCAGAACTTTAAAAGTGCTCATCATTGGAAAACGTTCTTCGGGGCGAAAACT
CTCAAGGATCTTACCGCTGTTGAGATCCAGTTCGATGTAACCCACTCGTGCACCCAACTGATCTTCAGCA
TCTTTTACTTTCACCAGCGTTTCTGGGTGAGCAAAAACAGGAAGGCAAAATGCCGCAAAAAAGGGAATAA
GGGCGACACGGAAATGTTGAATACTCATACTCTTCCTTTTTCAATATTATTGAAGCATTTATCAGGGTTA
TTGTCTCATGAGCGGATACATATTTGAATGTATTTAGAAAAATAAACAAATAGGGGTTCCGCGCACATTT
CCCCGAAAAGTGCCACCTGACGTCGACGGATCGGGAGATCTCCCGATCCCCTATGGTGCACTCTCAGTAC
AATCTGCTCTGATGCCGCATAGTTAAGCCAGTATCTGCTCCCTGCTTGTGTGTTGGAGGTCGCTGAGTAG
TGCGCGAGCAAAATTTAAGCTACAACAAGGCAAGGCTTGACCGACAATTGCATGAAGAATCTGCTTAGGG
TTAGGCGTTTTGCGCTGCTTCGCGATGTACGGGCCAGATATACGCGTT
